Addgene plasmid #168024: pET-CV-VAMP3
Purpose: Expresses eCFP-VAMP3(S11-R69)-mVenus in bacterial cells
Depositing lab: David Liu. Depositing organization: Broad Institute. Publication: Phage-assisted evolution of botulinum neurotoxin proteases with reprogrammed specificity. Blum TR, Liu H, Packer MS, Xiong X, Lee PG, Zhang S, Richter M, Minasov G, Satchell KJF, Dong M, Liu DR. Science. 2021 Feb 19;371(6531):803-810. doi: 10.1126/science.abf5972. PubMed 33602850.
Backbone
  Vector backbone: pET (pBR322)
  Backbone manufacturer: David Liu Lab
  Vector type: Bacterial Expression
Growth in bacteria
  Bacterial resistance: Kanamycin, 50 μg/mL
  Growth temperature: 37°C
  Growth strain: DH5alpha
  Copy number: High Copy
Gene/Insert
  Gene/Insert name: eCFP-VAMP3(S11-R69)-mVenus
  Species: Synthetic
  Tag / fusion protein: Hisx6 (C terminal on insert)
  Cloning method: Ligation Independent Cloning
Terms and licenses: Academic/Nonprofit Terms; Industry Terms: Not Available to Industry
How to cite: pET-CV-VAMP3 was a gift from David Liu (Addgene plasmid # 168024 ; http://n2t.net/addgene:168024 ; RRID:Addgene_168024)
