[The description below was written by a language model from this plasmid's Addgene catalogue record and pLannotate feature annotations shown in this document.]
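Description:
pET-CV-VAMP3 is a 6.9 kb bacterial expression plasmid built on a pET-type (pBR322-derived) backbone for IPTG-inducible protein production in E. coli. It replicates from a ColE1/pMB1-family origin accompanied by the rop gene and the bom mobility region. The catalogue lists it as high copy, although rop normally moderates copy number in pBR322-style vectors. Selection is by kanamycin through the aph(3')-Ia gene, and an f1 origin is also present. Short tetracycline-resistance fragments flanking the lacI cassette are non-functional remnants of the pBR322 lineage.

The payload is a synthetic three-part fusion, eCFP–VAMP3(S11–R69)–mVenus. A cyan fluorescent protein and a Venus-type yellow fluorescent protein flank a fragment of the human SNARE protein VAMP3, with a C-terminal 6xHis tag for affinity purification. The annotation also detects an Xpress epitope/enterokinase-site motif in the linker between VAMP3 and Venus. Expression is driven by a T7 promoter with an adjacent lac operator and the T7 gene 10 ribosome binding site, and it ends at the T7 terminator. The plasmid-borne lacI gene supplies repressor to keep the cassette off until induction, and expression requires a host providing T7 RNA polymerase.

A CFP/YFP pair bridged by a protease substrate is the classic layout of a FRET cleavage sensor, in which cutting within the VAMP3 segment separates donor and acceptor and reduces energy transfer. The record does not spell out this use. However, the associated work concerns evolving botulinum neurotoxin proteases with altered specificity, so the purified fusion plausibly serves as an in vitro substrate for measuring protease activity on VAMP3.
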