Features (pLannotate 1.2.2; 22 found; start..end, strand, type, name):
     26..73      -  terminator     T7 terminator: transcription terminator for bacteriophage T7 RNA polymerase
     81..130     -  CDS            SET1 (fragment): solubility-enhancement tag derived from T7 phage gene 10B
    140..157     -  CDS            9xHis (fragment): 9xHis affinity tag
    158..874     -  CDS            Venus: Venus is a basic (constitutively fluorescent) yellow fluorescent protein published in 2002, derived from Aequorea victoria. It is reported to be a rapidly-maturing weak dimer with moderate acid sensitivity.
    881..904     -  CDS            Xpress™ tag: Xpress™ epitope tag, including an enterokinase recognition and cleavage site
    923..1099    -  CDS            VAMP3 (fragment): VAMP3_HUMAN - Also known as SYB3. Experimental evidence at protein level: Swiss-Prot protein existence level 1. SNARE involved in vesicular transport from the late endosomes to the trans-Golgi network. From Homo sapiens (Human).
   1118..1831    -  CDS            W1C: W1C is a basic (constitutively fluorescent) cyan fluorescent protein published in 1998, derived from Aequorea victoria.
   1837..1859    -  RBS            RBS: efficient ribosome binding site from bacteriophage T7 gene 10 (Olins and Rangwala, 1989)
   1874..1898    -  protein_bind   lac operator: The lac repressor binds to the lac operator to inhibit transcription in E. coli. This inhibition can be relieved by adding lactose or isopropyl-β-D-thiogalactopyranoside (IPTG). lac repressor encoded by lacI
   1899..1917    -  promoter       T7 promoter: promoter for bacteriophage T7 RNA polymerase
   1939..2218    +  CDS            TcR (fragment): tetracycline efflux protein; tet; confers resistance to tetracycline
   2226..2303    +  promoter       lacI promoter: lacI
   2304..3386    +  CDS            lacI: lac repressor; lacI; The lac repressor binds to the lac operator to inhibit transcription in E. coli. This inhibition can be relieved by adding lactose or isopropyl-β-D-thiogalactopyranoside (IPTG).
   3399..3420    +  protein_bind   CAP binding site: CAP binding activates transcription in the presence of cAMP. E. coli catabolite activator protein
   3435..3726    +  CDS            TcR (fragment): tetracycline efflux protein; tet; confers resistance to tetracycline
   3798..4178    -  CDS            YPB1_ECOLX: Protein predicted: Swiss-Prot protein existence level 4. From Escherichia coli.
   4195..4386    +  CDS            rop: Rop protein, which maintains plasmids at low copy number; rop
   4488..4627    +  misc_feature   bom: basis of mobility region from pBR322
   4813..5401    -  rep_origin     ori: high-copy-number ColE1/pMB1/pBR322/pUC origin of replication
   5523..6338    +  CDS            KanR: aminoglycoside phosphotransferase; aph(3')-Ia; confers resistance to kanamycin in bacteria or G418 (Geneticin®) in eukaryotes
   6347..6404    -  promoter       AmpR promoter (fragment): bla
   6457..6885    -  rep_origin     f1 ori (sequence partly withheld): f1 bacteriophage origin of replication; arrow indicates direction of (+) strand synthesis
>Addgene plasmid #168024 | pET-CV-VAMP3 | addgene full sequence | sequence record 329554 | Addgene NGS Result
ATCCGGATATAGTTCCTCCTTTCAGCAAAAAACCCCTCAAGACCCGTTTAGAGGCCCCAAGGGGTTATGC
TAGTTATTGCTCAGCGGTGGCAGCAGCCAACTCAGCTTCCTTTCGGGCTTTGTTAGCAGCCGGATCTCAG
TGGTGGTGGTGGTGGTGCTTGTACAGCTCGTCCATGCCGAGAGTGATCCCGGCGGCGGTCACGAACTCCA
GCAGGACCATGTGATCGCGCTTCTCGTTGGGGTCTTTGCTCAGGGCGGACTGGTAGCTCAGGTAGTGGTT
GTCGGGCAGCAGCACGGGGCCGTCGCCGATGGGGGTGTTCTGCTGGTAGTGGTCGGCGAGCTGCACGCCG
CCGTCCTCGATGTTGTGGCGGATCTTGAAGTTGGCCTTGATGCCGTTCTTCTGCTTGTCGGCGGTGATAT
AGACGTTGTGGCTGTTGTAGTTGTACTCCAGCTTGTGCCCCAGGATGTTGCCGTCCTCCTTGAAGTCGAT
GCCCTTCAGCTCGATGCGGTTCACCAGGGTGTCGCCCTCGAACTTCACCTCGGCGCGGGTCTTGTAGTTG
CCGTCGTCCTTGAAGAAGATGGTGCGCTCCTGGACGTAGCCTTCGGGCATGGCGGACTTGAAGAAGTCGT
GCTGCTTCATGTGGTCGGGGTAGCGGGCGAAGCACTGCAGGCCGTAGCCCAGGGTGGTCACGAGGGTGGG
CCAGGGCACGGGCAGCTTGCCGGTGGTGCAGATCAGCTTCAGGGTCAGCTTGCCGTAGGTGGCATCGCCC
TCGCCCTCGCCGGACACGCTGAACTTGTGGCCGTTTACGTCGCCGTCCAGCTCGACCAGGATGGGCACCA
CCCCGGTGAACAGCTCCTCGCCCTTGCTCACCATCGGATCCTTATCGTCATCGTCGTACAGATCACTTCC
ACCACTATTTGAACGTTTCAGTTTAGCAGCAGAGGTTTCGAACTGAGAAGCACCAGCCTGCAGAGCGTCA
GCACGGTCGTCCAGTTCAGACAGTTTCTGGTCACGTTCCAGAACTTTGTCAACGTTAACACGCATGATGT
CAACAACTTCGTCAACCTGGTTCTGGGTCTGCTGCAGACGACGGTTAGAGGTACGACTACGCCCACCTTT
ATACAGTTCATCCATACCATGAGTAATACCAGCGGCGGTAACGAACTCTAAAAGGACCATATGGTCGCGT
TTCTCATTGGGGTCCTTAGACAGGGCTGACTGTGTGCTCAAATAGTGATTATCAGGTAAAAGGACGGGGC
CATCTCCAATTGGTGTGTTTTGCTGGTAATGGTCTGCAAGCTGGACGCTTCCATCCTCAATGTTGTGACG
AATCTTGAAATTTGCCTTGATTCCGTTTTTTTGTTTATCAGCCGTGATGTAGACGTTATGAGAGATATAG
TTGTATTCTAATTTATGTCCTAAGATGTTGCCATCCTCTTTAAAGTCGATACCCTTCAACTCAATGCGAT
TAACAAGAGTATCTCCCTCAAACTTAACCTCGGCGCGGGTCTTATAGTTTCCATCATCTTTAAAAAAAAT
GGTGCGTTCCTGGACGTAACCTTCTGGCATCGCGGACTTGAAAAAGTCGTGTTGTTTCATATGGTCAGGG
TAGCGAGCGAAACACTGCACGCCCCAGGCGAACGTAGTAACCAATGTAGGCCACGGTACTGGAAGCTTGC
CGGTAGTGCAAATAAATTTTAATGTCAACTTTCCGTACGTCGCATCGCCCTCTCCTTCCCCAGATACGGA
AAACTTGTGACCATTCACATCGCCATCCAGTTCTACAAGAATGGGGACCACGCCGGTAAACAATTCCTCC
CCCTTAGACATGTATATCTCCTTCTTAAAGTTAAACAAAATTATTTCTAGAGGGGAATTGTTATCCGCTC
ACAATTCCCCTATAGTGAGTCGTATTAATTTCGCGGGATCGAGATCTCGATCCTCTACGCCGGACGCATC
GTGGCCGGCATCACCGGCGCCACAGGTGCGGTTGCTGGCGCCTATATCGCCGACATCACCGATGGGGAAG
ATCGGGCTCGCCACTTCGGGCTCATGAGCGTTTGTTTCGGCGTGGGTATGGTGGCAGGCCCCGTGGCCGG
GGGACTGTTGGGCGCCATCTCCTTGCATGCACCATTCCTTGCGGCGGCGGTGCTCAACGGCCTCAACCTA
CTACTGGGCTGCTTCCTAATGCAGGAGTCGCATAAGGGAGAGCGTCGAGATCCCGGACACCATCGAATGG
CGCAAAACCTTTCGCGGTATGGCATGATAGCGCCCGGAAGAGAGTCAATTCAGGGTGGTGAATGTGAAAC
CAGTAACGTTATACGATGTCGCAGAGTATGCCGGTGTCTCTTATCAGACCGTTTCCCGCGTGGTGAACCA
GGCCAGCCACGTTTCTGCGAAAACGCGGGAAAAAGTGGAAGCGGCGATGGCGGAGCTGAATTACATTCCC
AACCGCGTGGCACAACAACTGGCGGGCAAACAGTCGTTGCTGATTGGCGTTGCCACCTCCAGTCTGGCCC
TGCACGCGCCGTCGCAAATTGTCGCGGCGATTAAATCTCGCGCCGATCAACTGGGTGCCAGCGTGGTGGT
GTCGATGGTAGAACGAAGCGGCGTCGAAGCCTGTAAAGCGGCGGTGCACAATCTTCTCGCGCAACGCGTC
AGTGGGCTGATCATTAACTATCCGCTGGATGACCAGGATGCCATTGCTGTGGAAGCTGCCTGCACTAATG
TTCCGGCGTTATTTCTTGATGTCTCTGACCAGACACCCATCAACAGTATTATTTTCTCCCATGAAGACGG
TACGCGACTGGGCGTGGAGCATCTGGTCGCATTGGGTCACCAGCAAATCGCGCTGTTAGCGGGCCCATTA
AGTTCTGTCTCGGCGCGTCTGCGTCTGGCTGGCTGGCATAAATATCTCACTCGCAATCAAATTCAGCCGA
TAGCGGAACGGGAAGGCGACTGGAGTGCCATGTCCGGTTTTCAACAAACCATGCAAATGCTGAATGAGGG
CATCGTTCCCACTGCGATGCTGGTTGCCAACGATCAGATGGCGCTGGGCGCAATGCGCGCCATTACCGAG
TCCGGGCTGCGCGTTGGTGCGGATATCTCGGTAGTGGGATACGACGATACCGAAGACAGCTCATGTTATA
TCCCGCCGTTAACCACCATCAAACAGGATTTTCGCCTGCTGGGGCAAACCAGCGTGGACCGCTTGCTGCA
ACTCTCTCAGGGCCAGGCGGTGAAGGGCAATCAGCTGTTGCCCGTCTCACTGGTGAAAAGAAAAACCACC
CTGGCGCCCAATACGCAAACCGCCTCTCCCCGCGCGTTGGCCGATTCATTAATGCAGCTGGCACGACAGG
TTTCCCGACTGGAAAGCGGGCAGTGAGCGCAACGCAATTAATGTAAGTTAGCTCACTCATTAGGCACCGG
GATCTCGACCGATGCCCTTGAGAGCCTTCAACCCAGTCAGCTCCTTCCGGTGGGCGCGGGGCATGACTAT
CGTCGCCGCACTTATGACTGTCTTCTTTATCATGCAACTCGTAGGACAGGTGCCGGCAGCGCTCTGGGTC
ATTTTCGGCGAGGACCGCTTTCGCTGGAGCGCGACGATGATCGGCCTGTCGCTTGCGGTATTCGGAATCT
TGCACGCCCTCGCTCAAGCCTTCGTCACTGGTCCCGCCACCAAACGTTTCGGCGAGAAGCAGGCCATTAT
CGCCGGCATGGCGGCCCCACGGGTGCGCATGATCGTGCTCCTGTCGTTGAGGACTCGGCTAGGCTGGCGG
GGTTGCCTTACTGGTTAGCAGAATGAATCACCGATACGCGAGCGAACGTGAAGCGACTGCTGCTGCAAAA
CTTCTGCGACCTGAGCAACAACATGAATGGTCTTCGGTTTCCGTGTTTCGTAAAGTCTGGAAACGCGGAA
GTCAGCGCCCTGCACCATTATGTTCCGGATCTGCATCGCAGGATGCTGCTGGCTACCCTGTGGAACACCT
ACATCTGTATTAACGAAGCGCTGGCATTGACCCTGAGTGATTTTTCTCTGGTCCCGCCGCATCCATACCG
CCAGTTGTTTACCCTCACAACGTTCCAGTAACCGGGCATGTTCATCATCAGTAACCCGTATCGTGAGCAT
CCTCTCTCGTTTCATCGGTATCATTACCCCCATGAACAGAAATCCCCCTTACACGTAGGCATCAGTGACC
AAACAGGAAAAAACCGCCCTTAACATGGCCCGCTTTATCAGAAGCCAGACATTAACGCTTCTGGAGAAAC
TCAACGAGCTGGACGCGGATGAACAGGCAGACATCTGTGAATCGCTTCACGACCACGCTGATGAGCTTTA
CCGCAGCTGCCTCGCGCGTTTCGGTGATGACGGTGAAAACCTCTGACACATGCAGCTCCCGGAGACGGTC
ACAGCTTGTCTGTAAGCGGATGCCGGGAGCAGACAAGCCCGTCAGGGCGCGTCAGCGGGTGTTGGCGGGT
GTCGGGGCGCAGCCATGACCCAGTCACGTAGCGATAGCGGAGTGTATACTGGCTTAACTATGCGGCATCA
GAGCAGATTGTACTGAGAGTGCACCATTGCGGTGTGAAATACCGCACAGATGCGTAAGGAGAAAATACCG
CATCAGGCGCTCTTCCGCTTCCTCGCTCACTGACTCGCTGCGCTCGGTCGTTCGGCTGCGGCGAGCGGTA
TCAGCTCACTCAAAGGCGGTAATACGGTTATCCACAGAATCAGGGGATAACGCAGGAAAGAACATGTGAG
CAAAAGGCCAGCAAAAGGCCAGGAACCGTAAAAAGGCCGCGTTGCTGGCGTTTTTCCATAGGCTCCGCCC
CCCTGACGAGCATCACAAAAATCGACGCTCAAGTCAGAGGTGGCGAAACCCGACAGGACTATAAAGATAC
CAGGCGTTTCCCCCTGGAAGCTCCCTCGTGCGCTCTCCTGTTCCGACCCTGCCGCTTACCGGATACCTGT
CCGCCTTTCTCCCTTCGGGAAGCGTGGCGCTTTCTCATAGCTCACGCTGTAGGTATCTCAGTTCGGTGTA
GGTCGTTCGCTCCAAGCTGGGCTGTGTGCACGAACCCCCCGTTCAGCCCGACCGCTGCGCCTTATCCGGT
AACTATCGTCTTGAGTCCAACCCGGTAAGACACGACTTATCGCCACTGGCAGCAGCCACTGGTAACAGGA
TTAGCAGAGCGAGGTATGTAGGCGGTGCTACAGAGTTCTTGAAGTGGTGGCCTAACTACGGCTACACTAG
AAGGACAGTATTTGGTATCTGCGCTCTGCTGAAGCCAGTTACCTTCGGAAAAAGAGTTGGTAGCTCTTGA
TCCGGCAAACAAACCACCGCTGGTAGCGGTGGTTTTTTTGTTTGCAAGCAGCAGATTACGCGCAGAAAAA
AAGGATCTCAAGAAGATCCTTTGATCTTTTCTACGGGGTCTGACGCTCAGTGGAACGAAAACTCACGTTA
AGGGATTTTGGTCATGAACAATAAAACTGTCTGCTTACATAAACAGTAATACAAGGGGTGTTATGAGCCA
TATTCAACGGGAAACGTCTTGCTCTAGGCCGCGATTAAATTCCAACATGGATGCTGATTTATATGGGTAT
AAATGGGCTCGCGATAATGTCGGGCAATCAGGTGCGACAATCTATCGATTGTATGGGAAGCCCGATGCGC
CAGAGTTGTTTCTGAAACATGGCAAAGGTAGCGTTGCCAATGATGTTACAGATGAGATGGTCAGACTAAA
CTGGCTGACGGAATTTATGCCTCTTCCGACCATCAAGCATTTTATCCGTACTCCTGATGATGCATGGTTA
CTCACCACTGCGATCCCCGGGAAAACAGCATTCCAGGTATTAGAAGAATATCCTGATTCAGGTGAAAATA
TTGTTGATGCGCTGGCAGTGTTCCTGCGCCGGTTGCATTCGATTCCTGTTTGTAATTGTCCTTTTAACAG
CGATCGCGTATTTCGTCTCGCTCAGGCGCAATCACGAATGAATAACGGTTTGGTTGATGCGAGTGATTTT
GATGACGAGCGTAATGGCTGGCCTGTTGAACAAGTCTGGAAAGAAATGCATAAACTTTTGCCATTCTCAC
CGGATTCAGTCGTCACTCATGGTGATTTCTCACTTGATAACCTTATTTTTGACGAGGGGAAATTAATAGG
TTGTATTGATGTTGGACGAGTCGGAATCGCAGACCGATACCAGGATCTTGCCATCCTATGGAACTGCCTC
GGTGAGTTTTCTCCTTCATTACAGAAACGGCTTTTTCAAAAATATGGTATTGATAATCCTGATATGAATA
AATTGCAGTTTCATTTGATGCTCGATGAGTTTTTCTAAGAATTAATTCATGAGCGGATACATATTTGAAT
GTATTTAGAAAAATAAACAAATAGGGGTTCCGCGCACATTTCCCCGAAAAGTGCCACCTAAATTGTAAGC
GTTAATATTTTGTTAAAATTCGCGTTAAATTTTTGTTAAATCAGCTCATTTTTTAACCAATAGGCCGAAA
TCGGCAAAATCCCTTATAAATCAAAAGAATAGACCGAGATAGGGT
[37 nt withheld, positions 6556-6592]
AAAGAACGTGGACTCCAACGTCAAAGG
[49 nt withheld, positions 6620-6668]
T
[91 nt withheld, positions 6670-6760]
G
[124 nt withheld, positions 6762-6885]
CCCATTCGCCA
